Addgene plasmid #170865: His-GFP-Rabphilin
Purpose: Mammalian expression of His-GFP-Rabphilin.
Depositing lab: Justin Taraska. Depositing organization: National Heart, Lung, and Blood Institute (NHLBI). Publication: The nanoscale molecular morphology of docked exocytic dense-core vesicles in neuroendocrine cells. Prasai B, Haber GJ, Strub MP, Ahn R, Ciemniecki JA, Sochacki KA, Taraska JW. Nat Commun. 2021 Jun 25;12(1):3970. doi: 10.1038/s41467-021-24167-9. PubMed 34172739.
Backbone
  Vector backbone: pEGFP-C1
  Backbone manufacturer: Clonetech
  Vector type: Mammalian Expression
Growth in bacteria
  Bacterial resistance: Kanamycin, 50 μg/mL
  Growth temperature: 37°C
  Growth strain: DH5alpha
  Copy number: High Copy
Gene/Insert
  Gene/Insert name: Rabphilin-3a
  Species: B. taurus (bovine)
  Entrez Gene: RPH3A (a.k.a. BOS_16482)
  Promoter: CMV
  Tag / fusion protein: EGFP (N terminal on backbone); (His)6 (N terminal on insert)
  Cloning method: Unknown
  Sequencing primers: 5′ CMV-F; 3′ SV40-pArev
Terms and licenses: Academic/Nonprofit Terms; Industry Terms: Not Available to Industry
How to cite: His-GFP-Rabphilin was a gift from Justin Taraska (Addgene plasmid # 170865 ; http://n2t.net/addgene:170865 ; RRID:Addgene_170865)
