[The description below was written by a language model from this plasmid's Addgene catalogue record and pLannotate feature annotations shown in this document.]
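Description:
His-GFP-Rabphilin is a mammalian expression plasmid of about 6.9 kb built on the pEGFP-C1 backbone. It produces bovine Rabphilin-3A (RPH3A) as a fluorescent, affinity-tagged fusion protein. Transcription is driven by the human cytomegalovirus immediate early enhancer and promoter and terminated by the SV40 polyadenylation signal. Within the open reading frame, a short His-tag segment comes first (annotated as a fragment of a composite 6xHis-containing tag). It is followed by a GFP coding sequence that the annotation software matched to mEGFP, and then by the full RPH3A coding region. The order His–GFP–Rabphilin agrees with the plasmid name, whereas the catalogue fields list EGFP as N-terminal on the backbone and the His tag as N-terminal on the insert. A remnant of the multiple cloning site lies downstream of the insert. The cloning method is not recorded.

The plasmid is maintained in E. coli at high copy through a ColE1/pUC-type origin and also carries an f1 origin for single-stranded DNA production. The Tn5 NeoR/KanR gene provides selection in both hosts. A bacterial promoter drives kanamycin resistance in E. coli, and the SV40 enhancer/early promoter with the HSV TK polyadenylation signal allows G418 selection in mammalian cells. Several short annotated fragments (large T antigen, ble, bGH poly(A)) are probably partial matches to backbone sequence rather than functional elements.

Rabphilin-3A is a RAB3A effector recruited to secretory and synaptic vesicles, where it acts in docking and calcium-triggered exocytosis. The associated study examined the molecular organization of docked dense-core vesicles in neuroendocrine cells. This suggests the construct is used to visualize Rabphilin localization at exocytic sites, though the record itself states only mammalian expression as the purpose.
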