Features (pLannotate 1.2.2; 16 found; start..end, strand, type, name):
     61..364     +  enhancer       CMV enhancer: human cytomegalovirus immediate early enhancer
    365..568     +  promoter       CMV promoter: human cytomegalovirus (CMV) immediate early promoter
    625..641     +  CDS            capTEV™ (fragment): composite tag for in vivo biotinylation, TEV protease cleavage, and 6xHis tagging
    652..1365    +  CDS            mEGFP: mEGFP is a basic (constitutively fluorescent) green fluorescent protein published in 2002, derived from Aequorea victoria. It has moderate acid sensitivity.
   1381..3510    +  CDS            RPH3A: RP3A_BOVIN - Experimental evidence at protein level: Swiss-Prot protein existence level 1. Plays an essential role in docking and fusion steps of regulated exocytosis (By similarity). At the presynaptic level, RPH3A is recruited by RAB3A to the synaptic vesicle membrane in a GTP- dependent manner where it modulates synaptic vesicle trafficking and calcium-triggered neurotransmitter release (PubMed:9450942). In the post-synaptic compartment, forms a ternary complex with GRIN2A and DLG4 and regulates NMDA receptor stability. Plays also a role in the exocytosis of arginine vasopressin hormone (By
   3513..3549    +  misc_feature   MCS (fragment): multiple cloning site
   3566..3650    +  CDS            large T antigen (fragment): large T antigen from SV40 (simian virus 40)
   3673..3794    +  polyA_signal   SV40 poly(A) signal: SV40 polyadenylation signal
   3828..4256    -  rep_origin     f1 ori (sequence partly withheld): f1 bacteriophage origin of replication; arrow indicates direction of (+) strand synthesis
   4283..4387    +  promoter       AmpR promoter: bla
   4389..4746    +  promoter       SV40 promoter: SV40 enhancer and early promoter
   4781..5575    +  CDS            NeoR/KanR: aminoglycoside phosphotransferase from Tn5; aph(3')-II (or nptII); confers resistance to neomycin, kanamycin, and G418 (Geneticin®)
   5596..5748    +  CDS            ble (fragment): BLE_KLEPN - Experimental evidence at protein level: Swiss-Prot protein existence level 1. Binding protein with a strong affinity to the bleomycin family of antibiotics. Binds to CL990; an antimitotic-antibiotic compound. From Klebsiella pneumoniae.
   5807..5854    +  polyA_signal   HSV TK poly(A) signal: herpes simplex virus thymidine kinase polyadenylation signal (Cole and Stacy, 1985)
   5945..5961    -  polyA_signal   bGH poly(A) signal (fragment): bovine growth hormone polyadenylation signal
   6183..6771    +  rep_origin     ori: high-copy-number ColE1/pMB1/pBR322/pUC origin of replication
>Addgene plasmid #170865 | His-GFP-Rabphilin | addgene full sequence | sequence record 335057 | Addgene NGS Result
TAGTTATTAATAGTAATCAATTACGGGGTCATTAGTTCATAGCCCATATATGGAGTTCCGCGTTACATAA
CTTACGGTAAATGGCCCGCCTGGCTGACCGCCCAACGACCCCCGCCCATTGACGTCAATAATGACGTATG
TTCCCATAGTAACGCCAATAGGGACTTTCCATTGACGTCAATGGGTGGAGTATTTACGGTAAACTGCCCA
CTTGGCAGTACATCAAGTGTATCATATGCCAAGTACGCCCCCTATTGACGTCAATGACGGTAAATGGCCC
GCCTGGCATTATGCCCAGTACATGACCTTATGGGACTTTCCTACTTGGCAGTACATCTACGTATTAGTCA
TCGCTATTACCATGGTGATGCGGTTTTGGCAGTACATCAATGGGCGTGGATAGCGGTTTGACTCACGGGG
ATTTCCAAGTCTCCACCCCATTGACGTCAATGGGAGTTTGTTTTGGCACCAAAATCAACGGGACTTTCCA
AAATGTCGTAACAACTCCGCCCCATTGACGCAAATGGGCGGTAGGCGTGTACGGTGGGAGGTCTATATAA
GCAGAGCTGGTTTAGTGAACCGTCAGATCCGCTAGCGCTACCGGTCGCCACCATGGGCAGCAGCCATCAT
CATCATCATCACAGCAGCGGCGTGAGCAAGGGCGAGGAGCTGTTCACCGGGGTGGTGCCCATCCTGGTCG
AGCTGGACGGCGACGTAAACGGCCACAAGTTCAGCGTGTCCGGCGAGGGCGAGGGCGATGCCACCTACGG
CAAGCTGACCCTGAAGTTCATCTGCACCACCGGCAAGCTGCCCGTGCCCTGGCCCACCCTCGTGACCACC
CTGACCTACGGCGTGCAGTGCTTCAGCCGCTACCCCGACCACATGAAGCAGCACGACTTCTTCAAGTCCG
CCATGCCCGAAGGCTACGTCCAGGAGCGCACCATCTTCTTCAAGGACGACGGCAACTACAAGACCCGCGC
CGAGGTGAAGTTCGAGGGCGACACCCTGGTGAACCGCATCGAGCTGAAGGGCATCGACTTCAAGGAGGAC
GGCAACATCCTGGGGCACAAGCTGGAGTACAACTACAACAGCCACAACGTCTATATCATGGCCGACAAGC
AGAAGAACGGCATCAAGGTGAACTTCAAGATCCGCCACAACATCGAGGACGGCAGCGTGCAGCTCGCCGA
CCACTACCAGCAGAACACCCCCATCGGCGACGGCCCCGTGCTGCTGCCCGACAACCACTACCTGAGCACC
CAGTCCAAGCTGAGCAAAGACCCCAACGAGAAGCGCGATCACATGGTCCTGCTGGAGTTCGTGACCGCCG
CCGGGATCACTCTCGGCATGGACGAGCTGTACAAGTCCGGACTCAGATCTATGACTGACACCGTGTTCAG
CAGCAGCTCAAGCCGTTGGATGTGTCCCAGTGACCGACCCCTGCAGTCAAATGATAAAGAGCAGCTCCAG
ACAGGATGGTCTGTCCACCCCAGCGGTCAGCCGGACAGACAGAGGAAACAGGAAGAGCTGACAGATGAGG
AGAAGGAAATCATCAACAGGGTGATCGCTCGCGCTGAGAAGATGGAAGAGATGGAACAGGAGCGAATCGG
GCGCCTGGTGGACCGCCTAGAGAACATGAGGAAGAACGTGGCCGGGGACGGGGTGAACCGCTGCATCCTG
TGTGGAGAACAGCTGGGGATGCTGGGCTCTGCCTGTGTGGTGTGTGAGGACTGTAAGAAGAATGTCTGCA
CCAAGTGTGGGGTGGAGACCTCCAACAACCGCCCACACCCTGTGTGGCTCTGCAAAATCTGCATCGAGCA
GAGAGAGGTGTGGAAGCGCTCTGGAGCATGGTTCTTCAAGGGCTTCCCCAAACAGGTCCTCCCACAGCCT
ATGCCCATAAAGAAGAACAAGCCCCAGCAGCCAGTCAGTGAGCCTGTGCCCGCTGCCCCTGAGCAGCCCA
CTCCTGAGCCCAAGCACCCTGCCCGGGCTCCAACTCGAGTTTTTTCTCTCTCTGCAGGTGACACTGAAGA
CAGGAGGGGCCCAGGTCAGAAGACAGGCCCTGACATGACTTCTGCTCCTGGGCGAGGAAGCTACGGGCCT
CCTGTGCGCAGGGCCTCTGAGGCACGAATGAGCTCCTCTGGCCGGGACTCAGACAGCTGGGACCAGGGCC
ACGGCATGGCTGCTGGGGACCCCAGCCAGAGCCCAGCAGGTTTGAGACGGGCCAACTCAGTCCAGGCTTC
TAGACCTGCCCCAGCCTCAATGCAGAGCCCGGCACCTCCCCAACCGGGGCAACCAGGACCCCCAGAAGGC
AGCAGACCCAGTCCGGGGCCGACGGGACGCTTTCCAGATCAGAGACCAGAGGTGGCTCCCAGTGACCCCG
ACTATACAGGGGCCGCCGCCCAACCCCGGGAGGAGAGAACCGGGGGAATCGGAGGCTACTCGGCAGCTGG
AACCAGGGAGGACCGAGCGGGCCACCCCCCGGGCTCCTATACCCAAGCCTCTGCGGCTGCTCCCCAGCCG
GTGGTGGCCTCGGCCCGTCAGCCCCCACCCCCTGAGGAGGACGAGGAGGAAGCTAACAGCTACGATTCGG
ATGAAGCAACCACCCTGGGTGCCCTGGAGTTCAGCCTTCTCTATGACCAGGACAACAGCTCCCTGCACTG
CACCATCATAAAGGCCAAGGGACTGAAGCCCATGGATTCGAATGGCTTGGCCGATCCCTACGTTAAGCTG
CACCTCCTGCCGGGAGCCAGCAAGTCCAACAAGCTTCGTACAAAAACCCTGCGGAACACCAGAAACCCCA
TCTGGAACGAAACTCTGGTCTACCATGGCATCACAGACGAGGACATGCAAAGGAAGACCCTCAGAATCTC
TGTCTGTGATGAGGACAAATTCGGCCATAATGAGTTTATTGGTGAGACCAGATTCTCCCTCAAGAAACTG
AAGCCCAATCAGAGGAAGAACTTCAACATCTGTCTGGAGCGGGTGATCCCGATGAAGCGTGCCGGAACCA
CTGGGTCAGCCCGAGGCATGGCCCTCTATGAGGAGGAGCAGGTGGAACGTATTGGTGACATAGAGGAACG
CGGCAAGATCCTGGTGTCCCTCATGTACAGCACACAGCAGGGAGGCCTCATCGTGGGCATCATACGCTGC
GTGCACCTGGCGGCCATGGATGCCAATGGCTACTCAGATCCATTTGTCAAGCTCTGGCTGAAACCAGACA
TGGGAAAGAAAGCCAAACACAAGACTCAAATTAAGAAGAAAACCTTGAATCCTGAATTTAATGAGGAATT
TTTCTATGACATCAAACACAGTGACCTGGCGAAGAAGTCACTGGACATCTCAGTCTGGGACTATGACATC
GGCAAGTCCAATGATTACATTGGAGGCTGCCAGCTGGGGATCTCGGCCAAGGGAGAGCGCTTAAAACACT
GGTACGAGTGTCTGAAAAACAAGGACAAGAAGATCGAACGCTGGCACCAGCTACAGAACGAGAACCACGT
GTCGAGCGATTAGAATTCTGCAGTCGACGGTACCGCGGGCCCGGGATCCACCGGATCTAGATAACTGATC
ATAATCAGCCATACCACATTTGTAGAGGTTTTACTTGCTTTAAAAAACCTCCCACACCTCCCCCTGAACC
TGAAACATAAAATGAATGCAATTGTTGTTGTTAACTTGTTTATTGCAGCTTATAATGGTTACAAATAAAG
CAATAGCATCACAAATTTCACAAATAAAGCATTTTTTTCACTGCATTCTAGTTGTGGTTTGTCCAAACTC
ATCAATGTATCTTAACGCGTAAATTGTAAGCGTTAATATTTTGTTAAAATTCGCGTTAAATTTTTGTTAA
ATCAGCTCATTTTTTAACCAATAGGCCGAAATCGGCAAAATCCCTTATAAATCAAAAGAATAGACCGAGA
TAGGGT
[37 nt withheld, positions 3927-3963]
AAAGAACGTGGACTCCAACGTCAAAGG
[49 nt withheld, positions 3991-4039]
T
[91 nt withheld, positions 4041-4131]
G
[124 nt withheld, positions 4133-4256]
CAGGTGGCACTTTTCGGGGAAATGTGCGCGGAACCCCTATTTGTTTATTTTTCTAAATACATTCAAATAT
GTATCCGCTCATGAGACAATAACCCTGATAAATGCTTCAATAATATTGAAAAAGGAAGAGTCCTGAGGCG
GAAAGAACCAGCTGTGGAATGTGTGTCAGTTAGGGTGTGGAAAGTCCCCAGGCTCCCCAGCAGGCAGAAG
TATGCAAAGCATGCATCTCAATTAGTCAGCAACCAGGTGTGGAAAGTCCCCAGGCTCCCCAGCAGGCAGA
AGTATGCAAAGCATGCATCTCAATTAGTCAGCAACCATAGTCCCGCCCCTAACTCCGCCCATCCCGCCCC
TAACTCCGCCCAGTTCCGCCCATTCTCCGCCCCATGGCTGACTAATTTTTTTTATTTATGCAGAGGCCGA
GGCCGCCTCGGCCTCTGAGCTATTCCAGAAGTAGTGAGGAGGCTTTTTTGGAGGCCTAGGCTTTTGCAAA
GATCGATCAAGAGACAGGATGAGGATCGTTTCGCATGATTGAACAAGATGGATTGCACGCAGGTTCTCCG
GCCGCTTGGGTGGAGAGGCTATTCGGCTATGACTGGGCACAACAGACAATCGGCTGCTCTGATGCCGCCG
TGTTCCGGCTGTCAGCGCAGGGGCGCCCGGTTCTTTTTGTCAAGACCGACCTGTCCGGTGCCCTGAATGA
ACTGCAAGACGAGGCAGCGCGGCTATCGTGGCTGGCCACGACGGGCGTTCCTTGCGCAGCTGTGCTCGAC
GTTGTCACTGAAGCGGGAAGGGACTGGCTGCTATTGGGCGAAGTGCCGGGGCAGGATCTCCTGTCATCTC
ACCTTGCTCCTGCCGAGAAAGTATCCATCATGGCTGATGCAATGCGGCGGCTGCATACGCTTGATCCGGC
TACCTGCCCATTCGACCACCAAGCGAAACATCGCATCGAGCGAGCACGTACTCGGATGGAAGCCGGTCTT
GTCGATCAGGATGATCTGGACGAAGAGCATCAGGGGCTCGCGCCAGCCGAACTGTTCGCCAGGCTCAAGG
CGAGCATGCCCGACGGCGAGGATCTCGTCGTGACCCATGGCGATGCCTGCTTGCCGAATATCATGGTGGA
AAATGGCCGCTTTTCTGGATTCATCGACTGTGGCCGGCTGGGTGTGGCGGACCGCTATCAGGACATAGCG
TTGGCTACCCGTGATATTGCTGAAGAGCTTGGCGGCGAATGGGCTGACCGCTTCCTCGTGCTTTACGGTA
TCGCCGCTCCCGATTCGCAGCGCATCGCCTTCTATCGCCTTCTTGACGAGTTCTTCTGAGCGGGACTCTG
GGGTTCGAAATGACCGACCAAGCGACGCCCAACCTGCCATCACGAGATTTCGATTCCACCGCCGCCTTCT
ATGAAAGGTTGGGCTTCGGAATCGTTTTCCGGGACGCCGGCTGGATGATCCTCCAGCGCGGGGATCTCAT
GCTGGAGTTCTTCGCCCACCCTAGGGGGAGGCTAACTGAAACACGGAAGGAGACAATACCGGAAGGAACC
CGCGCTATGACGGCAATAAAAAGACAGAATAAAACGCACGGTGTTGGGTCGTTTGTTCATAAACGCGGGG
TTCGGTCCCAGGGCTGGCACTCTGTCGATACCCCACCGAGACCCCATTGGGGCCAATACGCCCGCGTTTC
TTCCTTTTCCCCACCCCACCCCCCAAGTTCGGGTGAAGGCCCAGGGCTCGCAGCCAACGTCGGGGCGGCA
GGCCCTGCCATAGCCTCAGGTTACTCATATATACTTTAGATTGATTTAAAACTTCATTTTTAATTTAAAA
GGATCTAGGTGAAGATCCTTTTTGATAATCTCATGACCAAAATCCCTTAACGTGAGTTTTCGTTCCACTG
AGCGTCAGACCCCGTAGAAAAGATCAAAGGATCTTCTTGAGATCCTTTTTTTCTGCGCGTAATCTGCTGC
TTGCAAACAAAAAAACCACCGCTACCAGCGGTGGTTTGTTTGCCGGATCAAGAGCTACCAACTCTTTTTC
CGAAGGTAACTGGCTTCAGCAGAGCGCAGATACCAAATACTGTTCTTCTAGTGTAGCCGTAGTTAGGCCA
CCACTTCAAGAACTCTGTAGCACCGCCTACATACCTCGCTCTGCTAATCCTGTTACCAGTGGCTGCTGCC
AGTGGCGATAAGTCGTGTCTTACCGGGTTGGACTCAAGACGATAGTTACCGGATAAGGCGCAGCGGTCGG
GCTGAACGGGGGGTTCGTGCACACAGCCCAGCTTGGAGCGAACGACCTACACCGAACTGAGATACCTACA
GCGTGAGCTATGAGAAAGCGCCACGCTTCCCGAAGGGAGAAAGGCGGACAGGTATCCGGTAAGCGGCAGG
GTCGGAACAGGAGAGCGCACGAGGGAGCTTCCAGGGGGAAACGCCTGGTATCTTTATAGTCCTGTCGGGT
TTCGCCACCTCTGACTTGAGCGTCGATTTTTGTGATGCTCGTCAGGGGGGCGGAGCCTATGGAAAAACGC
CAGCAACGCGGCCTTTTTACGGTTCCTGGCCTTTTGCTGGCCTTTTGCTCACATGTTCTTTCCTGCGTTA
TCCCCTGATTCTGTGGATAACCGTATTACCGCCATGCAT
